>Addgene plasmid #235948 | pME_Cp_0_6_023_psbD_5'Hom_rev_Cr | addgene full sequence | sequence record 476152 | Addgene NGS Result
GGTCTCGCGCTCACAAAGCAGTTCTAGTCCCATATATATAACTATATATAACCCGTTTAAAGATTTATTT
AAAAATATGTGTGTAAAAAATGCTTATTTTTAATTTTATTTTATATAAGTTATAATATTAAATACACAAT
GATTAAAATTAAATAATAATAAATTTAACGTAACGATGAGTTGTTTTTTTATTTTGGAGATACACGCAAT
GACAATTGCGATCGGTACATATCAAGAGAAACGCACATGGTTCGATGACGCTGATGACTGGCTTCGTCAA
GACCGTTTCGTATTCGTAGGTTGGTCAGGTTTATTACTATTCCCTTGTGCTTACTTTGCATTAGGTGGTT
GGTTAACTGGTACTACTTTCGTTACTTCATGGTATACGCATGGTTTAGCTACTTCTTACTTAGAAGGTTG
TAACTTCTTAACAGCAGCTGTTTCTACACCTGCTAACAGTATGGCTCACTCTCTTCTATTTGTTTGGGGT
CCAGAAGCTCAAGGTGATTTCACTCGTTGGTGTCAACTTGGTGGTTTATGGGCATTCGTTGCTTTACACG
GTGCATTTGGTTTAATTGGTTTCATGCTTCGTCAGTTTGAAATTGCTCGTTCAGTAAACTTACGTCCATA
CAACGCAATTGCTTTCTCAGCACCAATTGCTGTATTCGTTTCAGTATTCCTAATTTACCCATTAGGTCAA
TCAGGTTGGTTCTTTGCACCTAGTTTCGGTGTAGCTGCTATCTTCCGTTTCATTTTATTCTTCCAAGGTT
TCCACAACTGGACACTTAACCCATTCCACATGATGGGTGTTGCTGGTGTTTTAGGTGCTGCTTTATTATG
TGCTATTCACGGTGCTACTGTTGAAAACACATTATTCGAAGACGGTGACGGTGCTAACACATTCCGTGCA
TTCAACCCTACACAGGCTGAAGAAACATACTCTATGGTTACTGCTAACCGTTTCTGGTCACAAATCTTCG
GTGTTGCTTTCTCTAACAAACGTTGGCTTCACTTCTTCATGTTATTAGTTCCAGTAACTGGTCTTTGGAT
GAGTGCTATTGGTGTTGTAGGTTTAGCTCTAAACTTACGTGCTTACGACTTCGTATCACAAGAGATTCGT
GCTGCTGAAGACCCTGAATTCGAAACATTCTACACTAAAAACATTCTTCTTAACGAAGGTATTCGTGCTT
GGATGGCTGCTCAAGACCAACCACACGAACGTTTAGTATTCCCTGAAGAAGTATTACCACGTGGTAACGC
TCTATAATATATTTTTATATAAATTACCAATACTAATTAGTATTGGTAATTTATATTACTTTATTATTTA
AAAGAAAATGCCCCTTTGGGGCTAAAAATCACATGAGTGCTTGAGCCGTATGCGAAAAAACTCGCATGTA
CGGTTCTTTAGGAGGATTTAAAATATTAAAAAATAAAAAAACAAATCCTACCTGACTAAACCAGGACATT
TTTCACGTACTCTGTCAAAAGGTCCAAACACAACAACTTGGATTTGGAACCTTCACGCAGATGCTCATGA
CTTTGACAGTCATACAAGTGATCTAGAAGAAATTTCTAGAAAAGTATTCAGTGCACACTTTGGTCAATTA
GGTATCATTTTCATTTGGTTAAGTGGGTGCGACACGAAGACGTATATATTTTTATAGTTTAAAAAGATAC
TTTTACACTGTAGTTGAAAAGTATAAGCACTTTTAAAAATCAAAGCAGTATAAGGCAATTATTTGCATTT
TGCTTTAGTTCTTTTTATTTTTTCAGAAAAACTTACTTTTTAGTTTCAATTATGTCTAAAAAGACAGAAG
TGGTTTATCATATAAAAAGATTTTTACAATCCACTTTTTTAAAAATCTTTTGGTTTTTTATTAAAATCTA
TACTCTTAATACAAATGGCAGATCCTAAATCCTTGTAAGACATCCCCTTAAGGGACGGTTTTATCAAGTT
CCATAGCCTAACAGAGGTAAATCCATTTTAATAACCACAAAGCGTTTATCGTTAAAATAAAATACTAATA
TATGTAACGTGTAAAAATAATATTTTAATATTATTAAGGATACTCAAAAAAAATACATTAACAAGTCTAA
TAGAACACAAAATGTATTAAATCAGCTAGGTCTGAAAAAACTTTAATTTATTTTTAAGGACATCTCTGCC
TCTTTGGGTATAGCAATTCAATTGATTTGCTCTATATTTATATCCCTAAACTAGATAAACTTTGTAGAAA
CTATAAATTTTATGCAGTTTATCCGAAATTAAAGTCAAACGTTTTTTTCTTTGAGTGAATTCTTTTTTTC
GATTTTTATTATTCCAAACCTGTTCGAGACGAGACTGAGACCACTCATCGCGACTAGTAGCGGCCGCTGC
AGTCCGGCAAAAAAGGGCAAGGTGTCACCACCCTGCCCTTTTTCTTTAAAACCGAAAAGATTACTTCGCG
TTATGCAGGCTTCCTCGCTCACTGACTCGCTGCGCTCGGTCGTTCGGCTGCGGCGAGCGGTATCAGCTCA
CTCAAAGGCGGTAATACGGTTATCCACAGAATCAGGGGATAACGCAGGAAAGAACATGTGAGCAAAAGGC
CAGCAAAAGGCCAGGAACCGTAAAAAGGCCGCGTTGCTGGCGTTTTTCCATAGGCTCCGCCCCCCTGACG
AGCATCACAAAAATCGACGCTCAAGTCAGAGGTGGCGAAACCCGACAGGACTATAAAGATACCAGGCGTT
TCCCCCTGGAAGCTCCCTCGTGCGCTCTCCTGTTCCGACCCTGCCGCTTACCGGATACCTGTCCGCCTTT
CTCCCTTCGGGAAGCGTGGCGCTTTCTCATAGCTCACGCTGTAGGTATCTCAGTTCGGTGTAGGTCGTTC
GCTCCAAGCTGGGCTGTGTGCACGAACCCCCCGTTCAGCCCGACCGCTGCGCCTTATCCGGTAACTATCG
TCTTGAGTCCAACCCGGTAAGACACGACTTATCGCCACTGGCAGCAGCCACTGGTAACAGGATTAGCAGA
GCGAGGTATGTAGGCGGTGCTACAGAGTTCTTGAAGTGGTGGCCTAACTACGGCTACACTAGAAGAACAG
TATTTGGTATCTGCGCTCTGCTGAAGCCAGTTACCTTCGGAAAAAGAGTTGGTAGCTCTTGATCCGGCAA
ACAAACCACCGCTGGTAGCGGTGGTTTTTTTGTTTGCAAGCAGCAGATTACGCGCAGAAAAAAAGGATCT
CAAGAAGATCCTTTGATCTTTTCTACGGGGTCTGACGCTCAGTGGAACGAAAACTCACGTTAAGGGATTT
TGGTCATGAGATTATCAAAAAGGATCTTCACCTAGATCCTTTTAAATTAAAAATGAAGTTTTAAATCAAT
CTAAAGTATATATGAGTAAACTTGGTCTGACAGCTCGAGGCTTGGATTCTCACCAATAAAAAACGCCCGG
CGGCAACCGAGCGTTCTGAACAAATCCAGATGGAGTTCTGAGGTCATTACTGGATCTATCAACAGGAGTC
CAAGCGAGCTCGATATCAAATTACGCCCCGCCCTGCCACTCGTCGCAGTACTGTTGTAATTCATTAAGCA
TTCTGCCGACATGGAAGCCATCACAAACGGCATGATGAACCTGAATCGCCAGCGGCATCAGCACCTTGTC
GCCTTGCGTATAATATTTGCCCATGGTGAAAACGGGGGCGAAGAAGTTGTCCATATTGGCCACGTTTAAA
TCAAAACTGGTGAAACTCACCCAGGGATTGGCTGATACGAAAAACATATTCTCAATAAACCCTTTAGGGA
AATAGGCCAGGTTTTCACCGTAACACGCCACATCTTGCGAATATATGTGTAGAAACTGCCGGAAATCGTC
GTGGTATTCACTCCAGAGTGATGAAAACGTTTCAGTTTGCTCATGGAAAACGGTGTAACAAGGGTGAACA
CTATCCCATATCACCAGCTCACCGTCTTTCATTGCCATACGAAATTCCGGATGAGCATTCATCAGGCGGG
CAAGAATGTGAATAAAGGCCGGATAAAACTTGTGCTTATTTTTCTTTACGGTCTTTAAAAAGGCCGTAAT
ATCCAGCTGAACGGTCTGGTTATAGGTACATTGAGCAACTGACTGAAATGCCTCAAAATGTTCTTTACGA
TGCCATTGGGATATATCAACGGTGGTATATCCAGTGATTTTTTTCTCCATTTTAGCTTCCTTAGCTCCTG
AAAATCTCGATAACTCAAAAAATACGCCCGGTAGTGATCTTATTTCATTATGGTGAAAGTTGGAACCTCT
TACGTGCCCGATCAACTCGAGTGCCACCTGACGTCTAAGAAACCATTATTATCATGACATTAACCTATAA
AAATAGGCGTATCACGAGGCAGAATTTCAGATAAAAAAAATCCTTAGCTTTCGCTAAGGATGATTTCTGG
AATTCGCGGCCGCTTCTAGAGCGATGAGT
Features (pLannotate 1.2.2; 11 found; start..end, strand, type, name):
    209..1264    +  CDS            psbD: PSBD_CHLRE - Experimental evidence at protein level: Swiss-Prot protein existence level 1. Photosystem II (PSII) is a light-driven water:plastoquinone oxidoreductase that uses light energy to abstract electrons from H(2)O, generating O(2) and a proton gradient subsequently used for ATP formation. It consists of a core antenna complex that captures photons, and an electron transfer chain that converts photonic excitation into a charge separation. The D1/D2 (PsbA/PsbA) reaction center heterodimer binds P680, the primary electron donor of PSII as well as several subsequent electron acceptors. D2
   1370..1455    +  ncRNA          Intron gpII (fragment): Accession: RF00029 - Group II catalytic intron
   1458..1637    +  CDS            psaA (fragment): PSAA_CHLRE - Also known as ps1a1. Experimental evidence at protein level: Swiss-Prot protein existence level 1. Both potential cofactor branches in PSI seem to be active; however, electron transfer seems to proceed preferentially down the path including the phylloquinone bound by PsaA. From Chlamydomonas reinhardtii (Chlamydomonas smithii).
   2363..2382    +  misc_feature   BioBrick suffix: universal suffix for all parts
   2383..2440    +  terminator     his operon terminator: This putative transcriptin terminator from the E. coli his operon has a 2-bp deletion introduced during synthesis. Its efficiency has not been determined.
   2635..3223    -  rep_origin     ori: high-copy-number ColE1/pMB1/pBR322/pUC origin of replication
   3406..3500    -  terminator     lambda t0 terminator: transcription terminator from phage lambda
   3524..4180    -  CDS            cat: CAT_ECOLX - Experimental evidence at protein level: Swiss-Prot protein existence level 1. This enzyme is an effector of chloramphenicol resistance in bacteria. From Escherichia coli. This protein is used as a marker in many commonly used cloning vectors, such as pACYC184.
   4181..4278    -  promoter       cat promoter: promoter of the E. coli cat gene encoding chloramphenicol acetyltransferase
   4364..4407    -  terminator     bacterial terminator: putative bacterial transcription terminator
   4410..4431    +  misc_feature   BioBrick prefix: BioBrick prefix for parts that do not start with "ATG"
