[The description below was written by a language model from this plasmid's Addgene catalogue record and pLannotate feature annotations shown in this document.]
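Description:
pME_Cp_0_6_023_psbD_5'Hom_rev_Cr is a small, high-copy E. coli cloning plasmid that serves as a basic part in a modular cloning (Golden Gate-style) toolkit for engineering the Chlamydomonas reinhardtii chloroplast. It is built on the pME_Cp_UAV_GFP universal acceptor backbone. The part was inserted through BsaI sites that were destroyed during cloning, presumably replacing the GFP dropout marker implied by the backbone name. Propagation relies on a ColE1/pUC-type origin, and selection is by chloramphenicol through a cat gene driven by its native promoter. The lambda t0, his operon and another bacterial terminator insulate the marker and the insert region. BioBrick prefix and suffix remnants flank the cloning position.

The payload is a roughly 2.3 kb stretch of C. reinhardtii chloroplast DNA that acts as the 5' homology arm for integration at the psbD locus. It is supplied in the reverse orientation and assigned to the "M2" position of the assembly scheme. Annotation of the insert detects the complete psbD coding sequence, which encodes the D2 reaction-centre protein of photosystem II. Downstream of it lie a group II intron fragment and a fragment of psaA, consistent with native plastome sequence neighbouring psbD. These elements are present as genomic homology rather than as an engineered expression cassette, and no added promoter, tag or reporter is annotated.

The plasmid is not meant to be transformed into algae on its own. It is combined with a matching 3' homology arm, a selection marker and transgene parts in higher-level assemblies, so that the final construct integrates into the chloroplast genome at psbD by homologous recombination. The record does not explain how the reverse version differs in use from a forward-oriented counterpart.
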