Addgene plasmid #235948: pME_Cp_0_6_023_psbD_5'Hom_rev_Cr
Purpose: 5'Homology psbD reverse in the M2 position used for genome integration at the psbD locus
Depositing lab: Tobias Erb. Depositing organization: Max Planck Institute for Terrestrial Microbiology. Publication: A modular high-throughput approach for advancing synthetic biology in the chloroplast of Chlamydomonas. Inckemann RM, Chotel T, Burgis M, Brinkmann CK, Andreas L, Baumann J, Sharma P, Klose M, Barrett J, Ries F, Paczia N, Glatter T, Mackinder LCM, Willmund F, Erb TJ. Nat Plants. 2025 Nov;11(11):2332-2349. doi: 10.1038/s41477-025-02126-2. Epub 2025 Nov 3. PubMed 41184475.
Backbone
  Vector backbone: pME_Cp_UAV_GFP
  Backbone size w/o insert (bp): 2101
  Vector type: Synthetic Biology
Growth in bacteria
  Bacterial resistance: Chloramphenicol, 25 μg/mL
  Growth temperature: 37°C
  Growth strain: DH5alpha
  Copy number: High Copy
Gene/Insert
  Gene/Insert name: psbD 5'Homology reverse
  Species: Chlamydomonas reinhardtii
  Insert size (bp): 2338
  Cloning method: Restriction Enzyme; 5′ cloning site BsaI (destroyed during cloning); 3′ cloning site BsaI (destroyed during cloning)
  Sequencing primers: 5′ CGTATCACGAGGCAGAATTTC; 3′ CCTGCATAACGCGAAGTAATC
Terms and licenses: Academic/Nonprofit Terms; Industry Terms: Not Available to Industry
Depositor comments: Please visit https://doi.org/10.1101/2024.05.08.593163 for bioRxiv preprint.
How to cite: pME_Cp_0_6_023_psbD_5'Hom_rev_Cr was a gift from Tobias Erb (Addgene plasmid # 235948 ; http://n2t.net/addgene:235948 ; RRID:Addgene_235948)
